>Addgene plasmid #174649 | pB80-hKif5b(1-560)rigor-2xmNeongreen | addgene full sequence | sequence record 345295 | Addgene NGS Result
CCCCCCCCCCCCCGCCCCCATCGCTGCACAAAATAATTAAAAAATAAATAAATACAAAATTGGGGGTGGG
GAGGGGGGGGAGATGGGGAGAGTGAAGCAGAACGTGGGGCTCACCTCGAGGTGAGGGTGTGGGGCGGGGG
TGTGACGCGCCCCTCCATCCCCCCTCCCCCCTTTTTGATTCCACAGTGCTTTGTTGGGGAGGGGGAGCGG
GGTCCGCGTGTGCAGCCCTCCCCCCACCCCCGAGGTGGTCCTGCGGTCCCCTTGAAGTCACCTCCCGGGG
AGCGCCAGCAGGAGAGGCAGGGATAGCGATGGGCAATGAGCGTGCATGCACTGAGCTGCAGCGACACTGA
TGTGCATGCACGCACCGAGCAGCAATAACACCGGTGTGCGTGCAGCCACTGAGCTGCAGTGATACAATGA
GTGTGCGTGCACCGAGCAGCAATCGCTCCAGTGTGAGTGCATGCACTGGGATGAAGTGATACAATGAGCG
TGCGTGCACAGAGCAGCAATAACACCGAGGGGTATGCATGCACTAGACTGCTACACACCAAGGAGGATGC
ATGCACAGCGCTGCACCATCAAGACGCATGCATGCACCAGGCTGCAATAACACCAGGAGCATGCATGCAC
GGGCCTGGTGCTGGGGTGCAGCCTGCTGGGATGCAAGGGAGGGGAAGGGGCACCGGGTGCAACGCGCGCT
GCACTCTCTACACCCACCCCGCCCGGCCTGCAGCACTACCCAGGGCCAAGTTCAATGCTAATGTCAGCAC
GTAGCGGTGCAAACCTCCAGGCCGGCCCTTGGACTGCTGAGTGCACTGCTGGGTGCACCTCAGAGCCCGT
TAAGGGCCACTCTTTGTCAGGGTGTGCGCTGCGGCGGTGGCAGCCGGAGGGAGGAAGCGAGCGCTGAGTA
AGGAGCTGAGTCAGGCAGGGCCCGGCCCGGCGGAGGTCAAGGCAGCCGAATGCCTTTGCCTACATTTGGG
CAATATTTTGTTTCTTTCCTGTTTGCAGCGCGTGCTGCAGGCTGGGCCGGGGCGGTGCGCGGTGTTGGTG
AGCAGCGCTGCGAGGGGCTTTGCAGCTCCAGAGCGGTGCATGAGCGCATGCTGATTAACTGCATTGATTA
AGGGGCCATGCAAGAAGCACTGTAGATATTAGGGGAGCGGGACCCAGCCCTGTGTGCGGTCTTGCAGTGG
GGTCTTTGTCCCTGGGATGCTGCGAGGATGGGTTGCATCGGGGCTGCATTGTGTCCCCTCCAAACTGGAG
GTGGCCCTGTGGACAGAGCTGAGCTGCAGGGACACCGCAGGGACAATACTGTCTCCTCGGAGGCGGTGAC
ACTGCAGCACATGGGGACCTCCGTGGGCACCCAGTGCCAGGACCCCGTGGGCTCCATAGTGCCACATCTC
TCTGTATCAGCCCCACTCGCAGCAAAAAGGGAGTCACACTGTTAATTACCTGCCTGCTGGGGAATTAATT
AACGTTTGTGCTCCACTTTGACAAGGCCGGGTATTAATTAGAAGATTATACGTCAAAGAAGGGCAGCCAC
GAGGCATGGGTACAGCGGGAGGTGTGCAGAGCTGATAATGGGGCGGCAATGGGAAATGCCCCGCGGTAGC
CATGAAGCCGTGGGTTTGGGCTGGGGAATGTCACCAGAAGGCAGCGTGGGGTGTGAGGGCCCGGCAGGAT
GGGGGTGGTGGGGGCAATGATGGGGCAATTCGGGTTCCCTTGATTATGGGGTTGGATCAGAGCGCGGCAT
CCGGAGCGTGGCAGTGCCAACCCCACTGTGTGCTGCTGGTAGGGGGCTCCTCACAGTGCCACTGCCATGC
CACAGAGCCAGGACCATCAGTTTCCAAGGGGAACCGGGTGCTGAAGGGGAGCATCCCCATCCTGAGAGCC
GTGGGCCAATGCAAAGATCCCAACTTGGCACTGGCCGTCGTTTTACAACGTCGTGACTGGGAAAACCCTG
GCGTTACCCAACTTAATCGCCTTGCAGCACATCCCCCTTTCGCCAGCTGGCGTAATAGCGAAGAGGCCCG
CACCGATCGCCCTTCCCAACAGTTGCGCAGCCTGAATGGCGAATGGCGCCTGATGCGGTATTTTCTCCTT
ACGCATCTGTGCGGTATTTCACACCGCATATGGTGCACTCTCAGTACAATCTGCTCTGATGCCGCATAGT
TAAGCCAGCCCCGACACCCGCCAACACCCGCTGACGCGCCCTGACGGGCTTGTCTGCTCCCGGCATCCGC
TTACAGACAAGCTGTGACCGTCTCCGGGAGCTGCATGTGTCAGAGGTTTTCACCGTCATCACCGAAACGC
GCGAGACGAAAGGGCCTCGTGATACGCCTATTTTTATAGGTTAATGTCATGATAATAATGGTTTCTTAGA
CGTCAGGTGGCACTTTTCGGGGAAATGTGCGCGGAACCCCTATTTGTTTATTTTTCTAAATACATTCAAA
TATGTATCCGCTCATGAGACAATAACCCTGATAAATGCTTCAATAATATTGAAAAAGGAAGAGTATGAGT
ATTCAACATTTCCGTGTCGCCCTTATTCCCTTTTTTGCGGCATTTTGCCTTCCTGTTTTTGCTCACCCAG
AAACGCTGGTGAAAGTAAAAGATGCTGAAGATCAGTTGGGTGCACGAGTGGGTTACATCGAACTGGATCT
CAACAGCGGTAAGATCCTTGAGAGTTTTCGCCCCGAAGAACGTTTTCCAATGATGAGCACTTTTAAAGTT
CTGCTATGTGGCGCGGTATTATCCCGTATTGACGCCGGGCAAGAGCAACTCGGTCGCCGCATACACTATT
CTCAGAATGACTTGGTTGAGTACTCACCAGTCACAGAAAAGCATCTTACGGATGGCATGACAGTAAGAGA
ATTATGCAGTGCTGCCATAACCATGAGTGATAACACTGCGGCCAACTTACTTCTGACAACGATCGGAGGA
CCGAAGGAGCTAACCGCTTTTTTGCACAACATGGGGGATCATGTAACTCGCCTTGATCGTTGGGAACCGG
AGCTGAATGAAGCCATACCAAACGACGAGCGTGACACCACGATGCCTGTAGCAATGGCAACAACGTTGCG
CAAACTATTAACTGGCGAACTACTTACTCTAGCTTCCCGGCAACAATTAATAGACTGGATGGAGGCGGAT
AAAGTTGCAGGACCACTTCTGCGCTCGGCCCTTCCGGCTGGCTGGTTTATTGCTGATAAATCTGGAGCCG
GTGAGCGTGGGTCTCGCGGTATCATTGCAGCACTGGGGCCAGATGGTAAGCCCTCCCGTATCGTAGTTAT
CTACACGACGGGGAGTCAGGCAACTATGGATGAACGAAATAGACAGATCGCTGAGATAGGTGCCTCACTG
ATTAAGCATTGGTAACTGTCAGACCAAGTTTACTCATATATACTTTAGATTGATTTAAAACTTCATTTTT
AATTTAAAAGGATCTAGGTGAAGATCCTTTTTGATAATCTCATGACCAAAATCCCTTAACGTGAGTTTTC
GTTCCACTGAGCGTCAGACCCCGTAGAAAAGATCAAAGGATCTTCTTGAGATCCTTTTTTTCTGCGCGTA
ATCTGCTGCTTGCAAACAAAAAAACCACCGCTACCAGCGGTGGTTTGTTTGCCGGATCAAGAGCTACCAA
CTCTTTTTCCGAAGGTAACTGGCTTCAGCAGAGCGCAGATACCAAATACTGTTCTTCTAGTGTAGCCGTA
GTTAGGCCACCACTTCAAGAACTCTGTAGCACCGCCTACATACCTCGCTCTGCTAATCCTGTTACCAGTG
GCTGCTGCCAGTGGCGATAAGTCGTGTCTTACCGGGTTGGACTCAAGACGATAGTTACCGGATAAGGCGC
AGCGGTCGGGCTGAACGGGGGGTTCGTGCACACAGCCCAGCTTGGAGCGAACGACCTACACCGAACTGAG
ATACCTACAGCGTGAGCTATGAGAAAGCGCCACGCTTCCCGAAGGGAGAAAGGCGGACAGGTATCCGGTA
AGCGGCAGGGTCGGAACAGGAGAGCGCACGAGGGAGCTTCCAGGGGGAAACGCCTGGTATCTTTATAGTC
CTGTCGGGTTTCGCCACCTCTGACTTGAGCGTCGATTTTTGTGATGCTCGTCAGGGGGGCGGAGCCTATG
GAAAAACGCCAGCAACGCGGCCTTTTTACGGTTCCTGGCCTTTTGCTGGCCTTTTGCTCACATGTTCTTT
CCTGCGTTATCCCCTGATTCTGTGGATAACCGTATTACCGCCTTTGAGTGAGCTGATACCGCTCGCCGCA
GCCGAACGACCGAGCGCAGCGAGTCAGTGAGCGAGGAAGCGGAAGAGCGCCCAATACGCAAACCGCCTCT
CCCCGCGCGTTGGCCGATTCATTAATGCAGCTGGCACGACAGGTTTCCCGACTGGAAAGCGGGCAGTGAG
CGCAACGCAATTAATGTGAGTTAGCTCACTCATTAGGCACCCCAGGCTTTACACTTTATGCTTCCGGCTC
GTATGTTGTGTGGAATTGTGAGCGGATAACAATTTCACACAGGAAACAGCTATGACATGATTACGAATTG
ATCCAGACATGATAAGATACATTGATGAGTTTGGACAAACCACAACTAGAATGCAGTGAAAAAAATGCTT
TATTTGTGAAATTTGTGATGCTATTGCTTTATTTGTAACCATTATAAGCTGCAATAAACAAGTTAACAAC
AACAATTGCATTCATTTTATGTTTCAGGTTCAGGGGGAGGTGTGGGAGGTTTTTTAAAGCAAGTAAAACC
TCTACAGATGTGATATGGCTGATTATGATCATTACTTATCTAGGACCGGTACGCGTTCAACTAGTCATAT
GGCGGCCGCTTACTTGTACAGCTCGTCCATGCCCATCACATCGGTAAAGGCCTTTTGCCACTCCTTGAAG
TTGAGCTCGGTCTTGGAGTGCTTGAGCTCCGTCTTACGGAACACGTACATCGGCTGGTTCTTCAGATAGT
TAGCCGCCATTGGCTTGGCAAAGGTGTAGGTGGTCCGCGCAGTGCTCCGGTAGCGCTTGCCATTTCCAGT
GGTGTAACTCCACTTAAAGGTACTGATGATGGTTTTGTCGTTGGGGTAAGTCTTCTTCGACCTGCACCAG
TCCGCAGCGGTCAGCGAGTTGGTCATCACAGGACCGTCAGCAGGGAAACCAGTCCCCTTCACCTGGGCCT
CTCCTTTGATGTGGCTTCCCTCGTAGGTGTAGCGGTAGTTAACAGTAAGGGAGGCACCATCTTCAAACTG
CATTGTGCGATGGACTTGGTAGCCGGAGCCATCTACCATGGCGGCCTGGAAAGGCGACATCCCGTCAGGG
TAGGGCAGGTACTGATGGAAGCCATACCCGATATGAGGGACCAGAATCCAGGGGGAGAACTGGAGGTCAC
CCTTGGTGGACTTCAGGTTTAACTCCTCATAACCATCATTTGGATTGCCGGTGCCCTGACCCACCATGTC
AAAGTCCACACCGTTGATGGAGCCAAAGATGTGTAACTCATGTGTCGCTGGGAGAGAGGCCATGTTATCC
TCCTCGCCCTTGCTCACCATACTAGTTGAGCCACCGCCTCCTCTAGACTTGTACAGCTCGTCCATGCCCA
TCACATCGGTAAAGGCCTTTTGCCACTCCTTGAAGTTGAGCTCGGTCTTGGAGTGCTTGAGCTCCGTCTT
ACGGAACACGTACATCGGCTGGTTCTTCAGATAGTTAGCCGCCATTGGCTTGGCAAAGGTGTAGGTGGTC
CGCGCAGTGCTCCGGTAGCGCTTGCCATTTCCAGTGGTGTAACTCCACTTAAAGGTACTGATGATGGTTT
TGTCGTTGGGGTAAGTCTTCTTCGACCTGCACCAGTCCGCAGCGGTCAGCGAGTTGGTCATCACAGGACC
GTCAGCAGGGAAACCAGTCCCCTTCACCTGGGCCTCTCCTTTGATGTGGCTTCCCTCGTAGGTGTAGCGG
TAGTTAACAGTAAGGGAGGCACCATCTTCAAACTGCATTGTGCGATGGACTTGGTAGCCGGAGCCATCTA
CCATGGCGGCCTGGAAAGGCGACATCCCGTCAGGGTAGGGCAGGTACTGATGGAAGCCATACCCGATATG
AGGGACCAGAATCCAGGGGGAGAACTGGAGGTCACCCTTGGTGGACTTCAGGTTTAACTCCTCATAACCA
TCATTTGGATTGCCGGTGCCCTGACCCACCATGTCAAAGTCCACACCGTTGATGGAGCCAAAGATGTGTA
ACTCATGTGTCGCTGGGAGAGAGGCCATGTTATCCTCCTCGCCCTTGCTCACCATTAAGCTTGCCGCTTC
CTGGATCGTCGACTTTTTTAGTAAAGATGCCATCATCTCAGCTGCTCGTTTTTTCTGGTGGTTGGTCATT
TCCTTAAGTTTCTGAAGCTCAGCATCTATACTCGCTAAAGTTGCCGATTTCTGATTCAATTCATCACTAA
GCAATTCATATTCCTTAGTTTTGTCTTCAACTTCCTGAGACTTCTGATCATAATTGACAGCAAGTTCTTC
TAGGGCCTGTAAAACTTCTTTCACTTCTTCTTTAGAGGCATCATTTTCTGCTTGAAGGCGATTCAGCTCA
GCTTGCATATTGTCTTGATCCCTTCTGGTAGATGCCAAAAGCTCCTCCTGATCCAACATTTGCGTCTTCA
GTTTCTCTACCAGTTGACTTTGCTGGTTAATTTCTTCATCCTTGTCATCAAGCTGTTTGTATAATTTAGC
AATTTCTTCTTCACACTTTCTTCTTTCAGCATCAGTAAAATTTCCTATAACTCCAATTGCGGTTGCTGGT
TTATCATTGGTAAGAGTAATATCTTTATCCACTGTGAAAGCTTCCAAGTTGGCTTTCTCTTTGTCAAACT
GTTCATCAATAGGCACCGTCTCCCCATTACGCCATCTGTTGAGCTCATTTTCAAGCCACTGAATAGTGTT
CCGCAGGATCTTATTTTTTTCTTTTTCTTTTTCATACTTCTTTTTCCACTGTTCTGCAGTTAACTCCACA
TTGACACAAACTGTGTTCTTAATTGTTTTGGCCCTTTGGCCAAATAAGAGTGTAGATTTTGTTTCAGACT
CATTGTATGATGATGGAGAGCAGCAAATTACAATAGTGGTTCTACAGTTGCCACCTAATGAATCTTGAAG
GATTCTTGTCATTTTACTATCTCGATATGGAACATATGTACTACCCTCAGCCAAAGCAGAAATAACATTT
CCAAGAGCAGAAAGTGACTTGTTGATGTTTTTAGCTTCATCCAGCACAGCACCTTCAGCTCCAGTTTTAC
TAACCTTTTCACTAGCAGCTAAATCAACCAGATAAAGTTTTCCACTCAGCTTTTGTTCCGTTTGTGTGTT
CTCTTGTTTGACATTAATAAGAAATATACTGTGACTCCTAGAGCTATGTTCATTCATATTTGTAACTGCT
ACATGTCTGTTGGATTTTCCTTCATCTATGGTATCCATAACTTCATCTGGACTACATACAAAACGCTCTG
TGCACCCCTTTACATAGGGAACTCGGTTTTTGTCTTCATGAACTGAAAGGTTGGTCTTTGAAACATCTAA
CAGGTCCCTTATCTTATCCAAATATATTTCAAAATATGAAACCTTAATATGAAATTCCAAATTTTCATCC
ATGGAGTAAATATAATTAAAAATATCTTGCACTATTCTTGGAATAATTCCCATGCCTTCTGGATCATGAA
GTTTACCCTCCATTGTGTGTGTCTTCCCAGAGGATGTTTGTCCATATGCAAATATTGTTCCATTATATCC
TTCAAGTACATCTTTAACAATCTTCTTTGCACAGTCATTATACACTTGCTCTTGAGATGTGCTTGACTGG
AACACCCGATCAAATGCATAAGGCTTGGACGCGATCACGACCGTGTCTTCTCCCTGAAACTTGGCGATGT
ACTTGTCGCCGCGGTTCACTTCAGACTCGTTGAGAGGTCTGAAGCGACACATCACTTTGATGTTGCACTC
GGCCAGGTCCGCCATGGTGGCACTGGCGCGCCCAATTGCCTAGCTTGGGGGCTGCGGAGGAACAGAGAAG
GGAAGATATAAACCCCGCCGGTCACACGCCAGAAGCCGAACCCCGCCCTGCCCCGTCCCCCCCGAAGGCA
GCCGTCCCCCTGCGGACAGCCCCGAGGCTGGAGATGGAGAAGGGGACGGCGGCGCGGCGACGCACGAAGG
CCCTCCCCGCCCATTTCCTTCCTGCCGGCGCCGCACCGCTTCGCCCCGCGCCCGCTAGAGGGGGTGCGGC
GGCGCCTCCCAGATTTCGGCTCCGCACAGATTTGGGACAAAGGAAGTCCCTGCGCCCTCTCGCACGATTA
CCATAAAAGGCAATGGCTGCGGCTCGCCGCGCCTCGACAGCCGCCGGCGCTCCGGGGGCCGCCGCGCCCC
TCCCCCGAGCCCTCCCCGGCCCGAGGCGGCCCCGCCCCGCCCGGCACCCCCACCTGCCGCCACCCCCCGC
CCGGCACGGCGAGCCCCGCGCCACGCCCCGCACGGAGCCCCGCACCCGAAGCCGGGCCGTGCTCAGCAAC
TCGGGGAGGGGGGTGCAGGGGGGGGTTACAGCCCGACCGCCGCGCCCACACCCCCTGCTCACCCCCCCAC
GCACACACCCCGCACGCAGCCTTTGTTCCCCTCGCAGCCCCCCCCGCACCGCGGGGCACCGCCCCCGGCC
GCGCTCCCCTCGCGCACACTGCGGAGCGCACAAAGCCCCGCGCCGCGCCCGCAGCGCTCACAGCCGCCGG
GCAGCGCGGAGCCGCACGCGGCGCTCCCCACGCACACACACACGCACGCACCCCCCGAGCCGCTCCCCCC
CGCACAAAGGGCCCTCCCGGAGCCCTTTAAGGCTTTCACGCAGCCACAGAAAAGAAACGAGCCGTCATTA
AACCAAGCGCTAATTACAGCCCGGAGGAGAAGGGCCGTCCCGCCCGCTCACCTGTGGGAGTAACGCGGTC
AGTCAGAGCCGGGGCGGGCGGCGCGAGGCGGCGGCGGAGCGGGGCACGGGGCGAAGGCAGCGCGCAGCGA
CTCCCGCCCGCCGCGCGCTTCGCTTTTTATAGGGCCGCCGCCGCCGCCGCCTCGCCATAAAAGGAAACTT
TCGGAGCGCGCCGCTCTGATTGGCTGCCGCCGCACCTCTCCGCCTCGCCCCGCCCCGCCCCKCGCCCC
Features (pLannotate 1.2.2; 17 found; start..end, strand, type, name):
   1919..2073    +  CDS            lacZα (fragment): LacZα fragment of β-galactosidase; lacZ fragment
   2079..2178    -  misc_feature   bom (fragment): basis of mobility region from pBR322
   2280..2315    -  CDS            rop (fragment): Rop protein, which maintains plasmids at low copy number; rop
   2410..2514    +  promoter       AmpR promoter: bla
   2515..3375    +  CDS            AmpR: β-lactamase; bla; confers resistance to ampicillin, carbenicillin, and related antibiotics
   3546..4134    +  rep_origin     ori: high-copy-number ColE1/pMB1/pBR322/pUC origin of replication
   4317..4409    +  CDS            lacI (fragment): lac repressor; lacI; The lac repressor binds to the lac operator to inhibit transcription in E. coli. This inhibition can be relieved by adding lactose or isopropyl-β-D-thiogalactopyranoside (IPTG).
   4422..4443    +  protein_bind   CAP binding site: CAP binding activates transcription in the presence of cAMP. E. coli catabolite activator protein
   4458..4488    +  promoter       lac promoter: promoter for the E. coli lac operon
   4496..4512    +  protein_bind   lac operator: The lac repressor binds to the lac operator to inhibit transcription in E. coli. This inhibition can be relieved by adding lactose or isopropyl-β-D-thiogalactopyranoside (IPTG). lac repressor encoded by lacI
   4550..4684    -  polyA_signal   SV40 poly(A) signal: SV40 polyadenylation signal
   4707..4792    -  CDS            large T antigen (fragment): large T antigen from SV40 (simian virus 40)
   4843..5550    -  CDS            mNeonGreen: mNeonGreen is a basic (constitutively fluorescent) green/yellow fluorescent protein published in 2013, derived from Branchiostoma lanceolatum. It is reported to be a very rapidly-maturing monomer with moderate acid sensitivity.
   5578..6285    -  CDS            mNeonGreen: mNeonGreen is a basic (constitutively fluorescent) green/yellow fluorescent protein published in 2013, derived from Branchiostoma lanceolatum. It is reported to be a very rapidly-maturing monomer with moderate acid sensitivity.
   6316..7995    -  CDS            KIF5B (fragment): KINH_HUMAN - Also known as KNS, KNS1. Experimental evidence at protein level: Swiss-Prot protein existence level 1. Microtubule-dependent motor required for normal distribution of mitochondria and lysosomes. Can induce formation of neurite-like membrane protrusions in non-neuronal cells in a ZFYVE27-dependent manner (By similarity). Regulates centrosome and nuclear positioning during mitotic entry. During the G2 phase of the cell cycle in a BICD2- dependent manner, antagonizes dynein function and drives the separation of nuclei and centrosomes (PubMed:20386726). Required for anterograde axonal
   8065..9034    -  intron         chimeric intron: chimera between introns from chicken β-actin and rabbit β-globin
   9035..119     -  promoter       chicken β-actin promoter (across the origin): contains a 21-bp deletion relative to the standard chicken β-actin promoter
