[The description below was written by a language model from this plasmid's Addgene catalogue record and pLannotate feature annotations shown in this document.]
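Description:
pB80-hKif5b(1-560)rigor-2xmNeongreen is a 9.2 kb mammalian expression plasmid built on a chicken β-actin promoter backbone. It is propagated in E. coli as a high-copy plasmid through a ColE1/pUC-type origin and selected with ampicillin via the β-lactamase gene. The annotation also picks up leftover cloning-vector remnants (fragments of lacZα, lacI, rop and bom, plus a lac promoter/operator) that play no part in mammalian expression. No mammalian selection marker is annotated, so the plasmid appears suited to transient transfection.

The expression cassette, which lies on the reverse strand of the sequenced record, begins with the chicken β-actin promoter (annotated as carrying a 21-bp deletion relative to the standard version). This is followed by a chimeric chicken β-actin/rabbit β-globin intron, which generally enhances transcript processing and expression. It drives a truncated human kinesin-1 heavy chain, KIF5B residues 1–560, a portion that includes the N-terminal motor domain. The insert carries the G234A "rigor" mutation; rigor mutants of kinesin bind microtubules tightly but do not step along them, so the protein decorates the lattice rather than walking on it. Two tandem copies of the bright monomeric green/yellow fluorescent protein mNeonGreen are fused to the C-terminus, increasing signal per bound molecule. The transcript is terminated by an SV40 polyadenylation signal.

According to the record, the fusion serves as a live-cell marker for stable microtubules. It allows this subset of the microtubule network and its dynamics to be imaged in living cells, including through the cell cycle.
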