Addgene plasmid #174649: pB80-hKif5b(1-560)rigor-2xmNeongreen
Purpose: Live-cell marker for stable microtubules
Depositing lab: Lukas Kapitein. Depositing organization: Utrecht University. Publication: A live-cell marker to visualize the dynamics of stable microtubules throughout the cell cycle. Jansen KI, Iwanski MK, Burute M, Kapitein LC. J Cell Biol. 2023 May 1;222(5):e202106105. doi: 10.1083/jcb.202106105. Epub 2023 Mar 2. PubMed 36880745.
Backbone
  Vector backbone: B-actin
  Vector type: Mammalian Expression
Growth in bacteria
  Bacterial resistance: Ampicillin, 100 μg/mL
  Growth temperature: 37°C
  Growth strain: DH5alpha
  Copy number: High Copy
Gene/Insert
  Gene/Insert name: hKif5B(1-560)rigor-2xmNeongreen
  Species: H. sapiens (human)
  Insert size (bp): 3156
  Mutation: rigor mutation G234A
  Entrez Gene: KIF5B (a.k.a. HEL-S-61, KINH, KNS, KNS1, UKHC)
  Promoter: Chicken beta-actin
  Tag / fusion protein: mNeongreen-mNeongreen (C terminal on insert)
  Cloning method: Gibson Cloning
Terms and licenses: Academic/Nonprofit Terms; Industry Terms: Not Available to Industry
Depositor comments: Internal plasmid ID: KJ116 Please visit https://www.biorxiv.org/content/10.1101/2021.06.23.449589v1 for bioRxiv preprint.
How to cite: pB80-hKif5b(1-560)rigor-2xmNeongreen was a gift from Lukas Kapitein (Addgene plasmid # 174649 ; http://n2t.net/addgene:174649 ; RRID:Addgene_174649)
